>Addgene plasmid #250535 | pCS2_HA_hsAdar2 | addgene full sequence | sequence record 498184 | Addgene NGS Result
CCAGGTCCGCCATATTGAATTGGCATGGTGCCAAGTCCGCCATATTGAATTGGCTGGGGTCCAGATCCAC
CATATTGAATTGGCACGAGTCCATATACGCCATATTGAATTGGCACAGGTCCAGATCCACCATATTGAAT
TGGCATGAGTCCATATACGCCATATTGAATTGGCGGTCGACTGGCGTAATAGCGAAGAGGCCCGCACCGA
TCGCCCTTCCCAACAGTTGCGCAGCCTGAATGGCGAATGGG
[124 nt withheld, positions 252-375]
C
[91 nt withheld, positions 377-467]
A
[49 nt withheld, positions 469-517]
CCTTTGACGTTGGAGTCCACGTTCTTT
[37 nt withheld, positions 545-581]
ACCCTATCTCGGTCTATTCTTTTGATTTATAAGGGATTTTGCCGATTTCGGCCTATTGGTTAAAAAATGA
GCTGATTTAACAAAAATTTAACGCGAATTTTAACAAAATATTAACGCTTACAATTTAGGTGGCACTTTTC
GGGGAAATGTGCGCGGAACCCCTATTTGTTTATTTTTCTAAATACATTCAAATATGTATCCGCTCATGAG
ACAATAACCCTGATAAATGCTTCAATAATATTGAAAAAGGAAGAGTATGAGTATTCAACATTTCCGTGTC
GCCCTTATTCCCTTTTTTGCGGCATTTTGCCTTCCTGTTTTTGCTCACCCAGAAACGCTGGTGAAAGTAA
AAGATGCTGAAGATCAGTTGGGTGCACGAGTGGGTTACATCGAACTGGATCTCAACAGCGGTAAGATCCT
TGAGAGTTTTCGCCCCGAAGAACGTTTTCCAATGATGAGCACTTTTAAAGTTCTGCTATGTGGCGCGGTA
TTATCCCGTATTGACGCCGGGCAAGAGCAACTCGGTCGCCGCATACACTATTCTCAGAATGACTTGGTTG
AGTACTCACCAGTCACAGAAAAGCATCTTACGGATGGCATGACAGTAAGAGAATTATGCAGTGCTGCCAT
AACCATGAGTGATAACACTGCGGCCAACTTACTTCTGACAACGATCGGAGGACCGAAGGAGCTAACCGCT
TTTTTGCACAACATGGGGGATCATGTAACTCGCCTTGATCGTTGGGAACCGGAGCTGAATGAAGCCATAC
CAAACGACGAGCGTGACACCACGATGCCTGTAGCAATGGCAACAACGTTGCGCAAACTATTAACTGGCGA
ACTACTTACTCTAGCTTCCCGGCAACAATTAATAGACTGGATGGAGGCGGATAAAGTTGCAGGACCACTT
CTGCGCTCGGCCCTTCCGGCTGGCTGGTTTATTGCTGATAAATCTGGAGCCGGTGAGCGTGGGTCTCGCG
GTATCATTGCAGCACTGGGGCCAGATGGTAAGCCCTCCCGTATCGTAGTTATCTACACGACGGGGAGTCA
GGCAACTATGGATGAACGAAATAGACAGATCGCTGAGATAGGTGCCTCACTGATTAAGCATTGGTAACTG
TCAGACCAAGTTTACTCATATATACTTTAGATTGATTTAAAACTTCATTTTTAATTTAAAAGGATCTAGG
TGAAGATCCTTTTTGATAATCTCATGACCAAAATCCCTTAACGTGAGTTTTCGTTCCACTGAGCGTCAGA
CCCCGTAGAAAAGATCAAAGGATCTTCTTGAGATCCTTTTTTTCTGCGCGTAATCTGCTGCTTGCAAACA
AAAAAACCACCGCTACCAGCGGTGGTTTGTTTGCCGGATCAAGAGCTACCAACTCTTTTTCCGAAGGTAA
CTGGCTTCAGCAGAGCGCAGATACCAAATACTGTTCTTCTAGTGTAGCCGTAGTTAGGCCACCACTTCAA
GAACTCTGTAGCACCGCCTACATACCTCGCTCTGCTAATCCTGTTACCAGTGGCTGCTGCCAGTGGCGAT
AAGTCGTGTCTTACCGGGTTGGACTCAAGACGATAGTTACCGGATAAGGCGCAGCGGTCGGGCTGAACGG
GGGGTTCGTGCACACAGCCCAGCTTGGAGCGAACGACCTACACCGAACTGAGATACCTACAGCGTGAGCT
ATGAGAAAGCGCCACGCTTCCCGAAGGGAGAAAGGCGGACAGGTATCCGGTAAGCGGCAGGGTCGGAACA
GGAGAGCGCACGAGGGAGCTTCCAGGGGGAAACGCCTGGTATCTTTATAGTCCTGTCGGGTTTCGCCACC
TCTGACTTGAGCGTCGATTTTTGTGATGCTCGTCAGGGGGGCGGAGCCTATGGAAAAACGCCAGCAACGC
GGCCTTTTTACGGTTCCTGGCCTTTTGCTGGCCTTTTGCTCACATGTTCTTTCCTGCGTTATCCCCTGAT
TCTGTGGATAACCGTATTACCGCCTTTGAGTGAGCTGATACCGCTCGCCGCAGCCGAACGACCGAGCGCA
GCGAGTCAGTGAGCGAGGAAGCGGAAGAGCGCCCAATACGCAAACCGCCTCTCCCCGCGCGTTGGCCGAT
TCATTAATGCAGCTGGCACGACAGGTTTCCCGACTGGAAAGCGGGCAGTGAGCGCAACGCAATTAATGTG
AGTTAGCTCACTCATTAGGCACCCCAGGCTTTACACTTTATGCTCCCGGCTCGTATGTTGTGTGGAATTG
TGAGCGGATAACAATTTCACACAGGAAACAGCTATGACCATGATTACGCCAAGCGCGCAATTAACCCTCA
CTAAAGGGAACAAAAGCTGGGTACCGGGCCCAATGCATTGGCGCCGCGGCCGCGAATTAAAAAACCTCCC
ACACCTCCCCCTGAACCTGAAACATAAAATGAATGCAATTGTTGTTGTTAACTTGTTTATTGCAGCTTAT
AATGGTTACAAATAAAGCAATAGCATCACAAATTTCACAAATAAAGCATTTTTTTCACTGCATTCTAGTT
GTGGTTTGTCCAAACTCATCAATGTATCTTATCATGTCTGGATCTACGTAATACGACTCACTATAGTTCT
AGAGGCTCGAGAGGCCTTGTTACGTGAGTGAGAACTGGTCCTGCTCGGTGGGCTTCTCCACCCAGGCCCC
CAGCCCCGCCTTGATGAAGGCTGTGAACAGACGCGCCTTGGCGGCCTGGTACTCCTTTGCCGCCAGCTTG
GACTCATGGTACACGTTGGGCTTGGTAATCTTGGAGCGTAGTAAGTGGGAGGGAACCTTGCCGTGCACAC
GCATCCAGCGACAGTACAACGCGTGCTTACACAGGCGGGACGCGCGGCCCAGCTCATCCTTCCCAGTCGT
GGCGTTGATGACCTCAATAGCGGAGTCGCCTACCGTCCAGTTGACACTGAAGTTGGGGGCCTTCCCTGGC
TGCCGTGCTTCTGCATTGCTGATGCCACTGAGCAAAGGCTTGTTGAGGGTGTAGAGAGGTGGCAGGTCCT
CTATGTTGGAGATCCGCTGGTACATGGCCCTGGAAAGGTGGTCCCCGTGGTAAAGGCTGCCCAGGATGAT
GCTCGAGAAGTAAATGGGCTCCACGAAAATGCTGAGCAGTGATCCCTGGATGCCCACCACGTTCCAGCGT
GCAATCTTGTCACTGCAGGACATGGTGAGCAGCCGCTCCCCTTGCAGCACCCCGTCCCACGTTTGGATGC
TCGCATTGGAGCGCACTGGAATCGTCCCCTCACCAGACTCTATTTTGGTCCGTAGCTGTCCTCTTGCTTT
ACGATTTGGGTGTCTATCTGCTGGTTCTTCCAGGATTGGCTCATGTGGTGAGAAGATTCTGGCATCTCCA
CAGGGAGAGGTGCTGATGTACAGATGAAACTGGACATTCTCCTTCAGCCTAAACCCCCCTCGCTCTGATT
TCTGAAAGATGGATCTTTTTTGATCATCTTTGTTATTTAAGTAAAGCTCAAGTTGTGTATAAAGAAATCT
GAGCAAGGATCTCCGAGATATTATTTCTGCATGGCAGTCATTTAATGCAAGGCCACGATCACTCATGTAT
TCACCATTAATACATTTTGTTCCTGTAGAAACACTTATCACCTTGGCATCTTTAACATCTGTGCCTGTTG
TCATGACGACTCCAGCCAGCACTTTTCTGCGAGCGTGAGGGGAGGAGAAGTTGTCGGTCAGGTCACCAAA
CTTACCCAGGACCAGGCGTGAGACAGCGTCAGCTAAAACCTGCGGTAAATGCAGCTGGCCTCCAGCGTAA
TCTGGAACATCGTATGGGTACATGGTGGCGAATCGATGGGATCCTGCAAAAAGAACAAGTAGCTTGTATT
CTATAGTGTCACCTAAATCAAGCTTGCTCCGACGTCCCCAGGCAGAATGGCGGTTCCCTAAACGAGCATT
GCTTATATAGACCTCCCATTAGGCACGCCTACCGCCCATTTACGTCAATGGAACGCCCATTTGCGTCATT
GCCCCTCCCCATTGACGTCAATGGGGATGTACTTGGCAGCCATCGCGGGCCATTTACCGCCATTGACGTC
AATGGGAGTACTGCCAATGTACCCTGGCGTACTTCCAATAGTAATGTACTTGCCAAGTTACTATTAATAG
ATATTGATGTACTGCCAAGTGGGCCATTTACCGTCATTGACGTCAATAGGGGGCGTGAGAACGGATATGA
ATGGGCAATGAGCCATCCCATTGACGTCAATGGTGGGTGGTCCTATTGACGTCAATGGGCATTGAGCCAG
GCGGGCCATTTACCGTAATTGACGTCAATGGGGGAGGCGCCATATACGTCAATAGGACCGCCCATATGAC
GTCAATAGGAAAGACCATATATAGAGACCATTGACGTCAATGGGGGAGTGGCTATGGGCGGTATTAGGAA
GCCCCATATATGGTATATGGGACCGCCCATTGGGAGGGGCTATCTACGTCAATAGGAAAACCCATATATG
GAATACTATATGGCATAGGGCCAATACATAGTATTGAACCTGGCCAATAGCCATATTGGCATAGGGCCAT
ATTGGATATTGCCTATATATTGATCCTGGCATATAGCCAATATGGCCGCCATTATTGGCACCATGCCAAT
TCAATATGGCGGACTTGGCACAGGGCCAAGACCCCTCCTCAAACTTGGCACCGTGCCAAGTAGACCCCTC
CCCAGTTGGCACAGTG
Features (pLannotate 1.2.2; 16 found; start..end, strand, type, name):
    181..247     +  CDS            lacZα (fragment): LacZα fragment of β-galactosidase; lacZ fragment
    252..680     +  rep_origin     f1 ori (sequence partly withheld): f1 bacteriophage origin of replication; arrow indicates direction of (+) strand synthesis
    733..837     +  promoter       AmpR promoter: bla
    838..1698    +  CDS            AmpR: β-lactamase; bla; confers resistance to ampicillin, carbenicillin, and related antibiotics
   1869..2457    +  rep_origin     ori: high-copy-number ColE1/pMB1/pBR322/pUC origin of replication
   2640..2732    +  CDS            lacI (fragment): lac repressor; lacI; The lac repressor binds to the lac operator to inhibit transcription in E. coli. This inhibition can be relieved by adding lactose or isopropyl-β-D-thiogalactopyranoside (IPTG).
   2745..2766    +  protein_bind   CAP binding site: CAP binding activates transcription in the presence of cAMP. E. coli catabolite activator protein
   2781..2811    +  promoter       lac promoter: promoter for the E. coli lac operon
   2819..2835    +  protein_bind   lac operator: The lac repressor binds to the lac operator to inhibit transcription in E. coli. This inhibition can be relieved by adding lactose or isopropyl-β-D-thiogalactopyranoside (IPTG). lac repressor encoded by lacI
   2880..2898    +  promoter       T3 promoter: promoter for bacteriophage T3 RNA polymerase
   3011..3145    +  polyA_signal   SV40 poly(A) signal: SV40 polyadenylation signal
   3150..3167    +  promoter       T7 promoter (fragment): promoter for bacteriophage T7 RNA polymerase
   3194..4354    -  CDS            Adarb1 (fragment): RED1_RAT - Also known as Red1. Experimental evidence at protein level: Swiss-Prot protein existence level 1. Catalyzes the hydrolytic deamination of adenosine to inosine in double-stranded RNA (dsRNA) referred to as A-to-I RNA editing. This may affect gene expression and function in a number of ways that include mRNA translation by changing codons and hence the amino acid sequence of proteins; pre-mRNA splicing by altering splice site recognition sequences; RNA stability by changing sequences involved in nuclease recognition; genetic stability in the case of RNA virus genomes by changing seque
   4355..4381    -  CDS            3xHA (fragment): three tandem HA epitope tags
   4431..4449    -  promoter       SP6 promoter: promoter for bacteriophage SP6 RNA polymerase
   4484..174     -  promoter       CMV IE94 promoter (across the origin): enhancer/promoter region of simian cytomegalovirus major immediate early transcription unit IE94
