[The description below was written by a language model from this plasmid's Addgene catalogue record and pLannotate feature annotations shown in this document.]
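Description:
pCS2_HA_hsAdar2 is a 5,287 nt plasmid built on the pCS2 backbone, a dual-purpose vector that supports both expression in vertebrate cells and in vitro synthesis of mRNA. It is maintained in E. coli as a high-copy plasmid through a ColE1/pUC-type origin and selected with ampicillin via the β-lactamase gene. An f1 phage origin and remnants of the lac region (lacZα and lacI fragments, CAP site, lac promoter and operator) are also present as backbone carry-over.

The payload is the catalytic (deaminase) domain of human ADAR2 (gene ADARB1), the enzyme that converts adenosine to inosine in double-stranded RNA. It carries an N-terminal HA epitope tag for detection; the annotation software matched a short stretch of a 3xHA element, consistent with a single HA copy. The annotation also labels the coding region as a fragment of the rat orthologue, which reflects the closest database match rather than the recorded species, which is human. The record lists Gateway cloning as the assembly method, although no att sites appear in the feature table.

The cassette lies on the reverse strand. There, the simian CMV IE94 enhancer/promoter is followed by an SP6 promoter, the HA tag, the ADAR2 fragment and an SV40 polyadenylation signal. CMV IE94 therefore drives expression in transfected mammalian cells, while SP6 polymerase can be used to produce mRNA in vitro. A T7 promoter fragment and a T3 promoter flank the downstream end of the cassette.

According to the associated publication title, the plasmid belongs to a toolkit for quantitatively profiling RNA-binding protein interactions in vivo. The record does not describe the exact role of this construct within that system.
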