Addgene plasmid #250535: pCS2_HA_hsAdar2
Purpose: In vitro transcription (SP6 promotor) or mammalian expression (CMV promotor) of the catalytic domain of human Adar2
Depositing lab: Daniel Cifuentes. Depositing organization: Boston University Medical Campus. Publication: RBPscan: A quantitative in vivo tool for profiling RNA-binding protein interactions. Kretov DA, Sanborn O, McIsaac T, Park E, Imrat I, Wu S, Regis M, Harvey LM, Cifuentes D. Mol Cell. 2026 Feb 6:S1097-2765(26)00023-7. doi: 10.1016/j.molcel.2026.01.003. PubMed 41653923.
Backbone
  Vector backbone: pCS2
  Vector type: Synthetic Biology
Growth in bacteria
  Bacterial resistance: Ampicillin, 100 μg/mL
  Growth temperature: 37°C
  Growth strain: DH5alpha
  Copy number: High Copy
Gene/Insert
  Gene/Insert name: HA_hsAdar2
  Species: H. sapiens (human)
  Entrez Gene: ADARB1 (a.k.a. ADAR2, DRABA2, DRADA2, NEDHYMS, RED1)
  Cloning method: Gateway Cloning
Terms and licenses: Academic/Nonprofit Terms; Industry Terms: Not Available to Industry
How to cite: pCS2_HA_hsAdar2 was a gift from Daniel Cifuentes (Addgene plasmid # 250535 ; http://n2t.net/addgene:250535 ; RRID:Addgene_250535)
